>Addgene plasmid #188573 | Tet-off Full length Tau (0N4R, P301L/V337M) | addgene full sequence | sequence record 370663 | Addgene NGS Result
TTTTAAAAGAAAAGGGGGGATTGGGGGGTACAGTGCAGGGGAAAGAATAGTAGACATAATAGCAACAGAC
ATACAAACTAAAGAATTACAAAAACAAATTACAAAAATTCAAAATTTTCGGGTTTATTACAGGGACAGCA
GAGATCCACTTTGGCCGCGAATCGATATGTCGAGTTTACTCCCTATCAGTGATAGAGAACGTATGTCGAG
TTTACTCCCTATCAGTGATAGAGAACGATGTCGAGTTTACTCCCTATCAGTGATAGAGAACGTATGTCGA
GTTTACTCCCTATCAGTGATAGAGAACGTATGTCGAGTTTACTCCCTATCAGTGATAGAGAACGTATGTC
GAGTTTATCCCTATCAGTGATAGAGAACGTATGTCGAGTTTACTCCCTATCAGTGATAGAGAACGTATGT
CGAGGTAGGCGTGTACGGTGGGAGGCCTATATAAGCAGAGCTCGTTTAGTGAACCGTCAGATCGCCTGGA
GAATTGGCTAGCGCCACCATGGCTGAGCCCCGCCAGGAGTTCGAAGTGATGGAAGATCACGCTGGGACGT
ACGGGTTGGGGGACAGGAAAGATCAGGGGGGCTACACCATGCACCAAGACCAAGAGGGTGACACGGACGC
TGGCCTGAAAGCTGAAGAAGCAGGCATTGGAGACACCCCCAGCCTGGAAGACGAAGCTGCTGGTCACGTG
ACCCAAGCTCGCATGGTCAGTAAAAGCAAAGACGGGACTGGAAGCGATGACAAAAAAGCCAAGGGGGCTG
ATGGTAAAACGAAGATCGCCACACCGCGGGGAGCAGCCCCTCCAGGCCAGAAGGGCCAGGCCAACGCCAC
CAGGATTCCAGCAAAAACCCCGCCCGCTCCAAAGACACCACCCAGCTCTGGTGAACCTCCAAAATCAGGG
GATCGCAGCGGCTACAGCAGCCCCGGCTCCCCAGGCACTCCCGGCAGCCGCTCCCGCACCCCGTCCCTTC
CAACCCCACCCACCCGGGAGCCCAAGAAGGTGGCAGTGGTCCGTACTCCACCCAAGTCGCCGTCTTCCGC
CAAGAGCCGCCTGCAGACAGCCCCCGTGCCCATGCCAGACCTGAAGAATGTCAAGTCCAAGATCGGCTCC
ACTGAGAACCTGAAGCACCAGCCGGGAGGCGGGAAGGTGCAGATAATTAATAAGAAGCTGGATCTTAGCA
ACGTCCAGTCCAAGTGTGGCTCAAAGGATAATATCAAACACGTCCTGGGAGGCGGCAGTGTGCAAATAGT
CTACAAACCAGTTGACCTGAGCAAGGTGACCTCCAAGTGTGGCTCATTAGGCAACATCCATCATAAACCA
GGAGGTGGCCAGATGGAAGTAAAATCTGAGAAGCTTGACTTCAAGGACAGAGTCCAGTCGAAGATTGGGT
CCCTGGACAATATCACCCACGTCCCTGGCGGAGGAAATAAAAAGATTGAAACCCACAAGCTGACCTTCCG
CGAGAACGCCAAAGCCAAGACAGACCACGGGGCGGAGATCGTGTACAAGTCGCCAGTGGTGTCTGGGGAC
ACGTCTCCACGGCATCTCAGCAATGTCTCCTCCACCGGCAGCATCGACATGGTAGACTCGCCCCAGCTCG
CCACGCTAGCTGACGAGGTGTCTGCCTCCCTGGCCAAGCAGGGTTTGTAACTGCAGCCTATGGCCACTTT
GGTAGGGACAGCTTCCCATGGGAAGTGCCCAAAAAGCTTAAATATTGAGGTCCGGGGTTGGGGTTGCGCC
TTTTCCAAGGCAGCCCTGGGTTTGCGCAGGGACGCGGCTGCTCTGGGCGTGGTTCCGGGAAACGCAGCGG
CGCCGACCCTGGGTCTCGCACATTCTTCACGTCCGTTCGCAGCGTCACCCGGATCTTCGCCGCTACCCTT
GTGGGCCCCCCGGCGACGCTTCCTGCTCCGCCCCTAAGTCGGGAAGGTTCCTTGCGGTTCGCGGCGTGCC
GGACGTGACAAACGGAAGCCGCACGTCTCACTAGTACCCTCGCAGACGGACAGCGCCAGGGAGCAATGGC
AGCGCGCCGACCGCGATGGGCTGTGGCCAATAGCGGCTGCTCAGCAGGGCGCGCCGAGAGCAGCGGCCGG
GAAGGGGCGGTGCGGGAGGCGGGGTGTGGGGCGGTAGTGTGGGCCCTGTTCCTGCCCGCGCGGTGTTCCG
CATTCTGCAAGCCTCCGGAGCGCACGTCGGCAGTCGGCTCCCTCGTTGACCGAATCACCGACCTCTCTCC
CCAGCAATTCACCATGGTTCCTTTGTCTCAAGAAGAATCCACCCTCATTGAAAGAGCAACGGCTACAATC
AACAGCATCCCCATCTCTGAAGACTACAGCGTCGCCAGCGCAGCTCTCTCTAGCGACGGCCGCATCTTCA
CTGGTGTCAATGTATATCATTTTACTGGGGGACCTTGTGCAGAACTCGTGGTGCTGGGCACTGCTGCTGC
TGCGGCAGCTGGCAACCTGACTTGTATCGTCGCGATCGGAAATGAGAACAGGGGCATCTTGAGCCCCTGC
GGACGGTGCCGACAGGTGCTTCTCGATCTGCATCCTGGGATCAAAGCCATAGTGAAGGACAGTGATGGAC
AGCCGACGGCAGTTGGGATTCGTGAATTGCTGCCCTCTGGTTATGTGTGGGAGGGCCCCGGTGCCGAAGG
TAGAGGTTCTCTCCTCACTTGTGGTGATGTTGAAGAAAACCCTGGTCCAATGTCTAGACTGGACAAGAGC
AAAGTCATAAACTCTGCTCTGGAATTACTCAATGAAGTCGGTATCGAAGGCCTGACGACAAGGAAACTCG
CTCAAAAGCTGGGAGTTGAGCAGCCTACCCTGTACTGGCACGTGAAGAACAAGCGGGCCCTGCTCGATGC
CCTGGCAATCGAGATGCTGGACAGGCATCATACCCACTTCTGCCCCCTGGAAGGCGAGTCATGGCAAGAC
TTTCTGCGGAACAACGCCAAGTCATTCCGCTGTGCTCTCCTCTCACATCGCGACGGGGCTAAAGTGCATC
TCGGCACCCGCCCAACAGAGAAACAGTACGAAACCCTGGAAAATCAGCTCGCGTTCCTGTGTCAGCAAGG
CTTCTCCCTGGAGAACGCACTGTACGCTCTGTCCGCCGTGGGCCACTTTACACTGGGCTGCGTATTGGAG
GATCAGGAGCATCAAGTAGCAAAAGAGGAAAGAGAGACACCTACCACCGATTCTATGCCCCCACTTCTGA
GACAAGCAATTGAGCTGTTCGACCATCAGGGAGCCGAACCTGCCTTCCTTTTCGGCCTGGAACTAATCAT
ATGTGGCCTGGAGAAACAGCTAAAGTGCGAAAGCGGCGGGCCGGCCGACGCCCTTGACGATTTTGACTTA
GACATGCTCCCAGCCGATGCCCTTGACGACTTTGACCTTGATATGCTGCCTGCTGACGCTCTTGACGATT
TTGACCTTGACATGCTCCCCGGGTAACTAAGTAAGGATCGATCCAAGATATCGTATTCTTAACTATGTTG
CTCCTTTTACGCTATGTGGATACGCTGCTTTAATGCCTTTGTATCATGCTATTGCTTCCCGTATGGCTTT
CATTTTCTCCTCCTTGTATAAATCCTGGTTGCTGTCTCTTTATGAGGAGTTGTGGCCCGTTGTCAGGCAA
CGTGGCGTGGTGTGCACTGTGTTTGCTGACGCAACCCCCACTGGTTGGGGCATTGCCACCACCTGTCAGC
TCCTTTCCGGGACTTTCGCTTTCCCCCTCCCTATTGCCACGGCGGAACTCATCGCCGCCTGCCTTGCCCG
CTGCTGGACAGGGGCTCGGCTGTTGGGCACTGACAATTCCGTGGTGTTGTCGGGGAAGCTGACGTCCTTT
CCATGGCTGCTCGCCTGTGTTGCCACCTGGATTCTGCGCGGGACGTCCTTCTGCTACGTCCCTTCGGCCC
TCAATCCAGCGGACCTTCCTTCCCGCGGCCTGCTGCCGGCTCTGCGGCCTCTTCCGCGTCTTCGCCTTCG
CCCTCAGACGAGTCGGATCTCCCTTTGGGCCGCCTCCCCGCCTGTTTCGCCTCGGCGTCCGGACTAGAGG
TACCTTTAAGACCAATGACTTACAAGGCAGCTGTAGATCTTAGCCACTTTTTAAAAGAAAAGGGGGGACT
GGAAGGGCTAATTCACTCCCAACGAAGACAAGATCTGCTTTTTGCTTGTACTGGGTCTCTCTGGTTAGAC
CAGATCTGAGCCTGGGAGCTCTCTGGCTAACTAGGGAACCCACTGCTTAAGCCTCAATAAAGCTTGCCTT
GAGTGCTTCAAGTAGTGTGTGCCCGTCTGTTGTGTGACTCTGGTAACTAGAGATCCCTCAGACCCTTTTA
GTCAGTGTGGAAAATCTCTAGCAGTAGTAGTTCATGTCATCTTATTATTCAGTATTTATAACTTGCAAAG
AAATGAATATCAGAGAGTGAGAGGAACTTGTTTATTGCAGCTTATAATGGTTACAAATAAAGCAATAGCA
TCACAAATTTCACAAATAAAGCATTTTTTTCACTGCATTCTAGTTGTGGTTTGTCCAAACTCATCAATGT
ATCTTATCATGTCTGGCTCTAGCTATCCCGCCCCTAACTCCGCCCATCCCGCCCCTAACTCCGCCCAGTT
CCGCCCATTCTCCGCCCCATGGCTGACTAATTTTTTTTATTTATGCAGAGGCCGAGGCCGCCTCGGCCTC
TGAGCTATTCCAGAAGTAGTGAGGAGGCTTTTTTGGAGGCCTTTCAAATATGTATCCGCTCATGAGACAA
TAACCCTGATAAATGCTTCAATAATATTGAAAAAGGAAGAGTATGAGTATTCAACATTTCCGTGTCGCCC
TTATTCCCTTTTTTGCGGCATTTTGCCTTCCTGTTTTTGCTCACCCAGAAACGCTGGTGAAAGTAAAAGA
TGCTGAAGATCAGTTGGGTGCACGAGTGGGTTACATCGAACTGGATCTCAACAGCGGTAAGATCCTTGAG
AGTTTTCGCCCCGAAGAACGTTTTCCAATGATGAGCACTTTTAAAGTTCTGCTATGTGGCGCGGTATTAT
CCCGTATTGACGCCGGGCAAGAGCAACTCGGTCGCCGCATACACTATTCTCAGAATGACTTGGTTGAGTA
CTCACCAGTCACAGAAAAGCATCTTACGGATGGCATGACAGTAAGAGAATTATGCAGTGCTGCCATAACC
ATGAGTGATAACACTGCGGCCAACTTACTTCTGACAACGATCGGAGGACCGAAGGAGCTAACCGCTTTTT
TGCACAACATGGGGGATCATGTAACTCGCCTTGATCGTTGGGAACCGGAGCTGAATGAAGCCATACCAAA
CGACGAGCGTGACACCACGATGCCTGTAGCAATGGCAACAACGTTGCGCAAACTATTAACTGGCGAACTA
CTTACTCTAGCTTCCCGGCAACAATTAATAGACTGGATGGAGGCGGATAAAGTTGCAGGACCACTTCTGC
GCTCGGCCCTTCCGGCTGGCTGGTTTATTGCTGATAAATCTGGAGCCGGTGAGCGTGGGTCTCGCGGTAT
CATTGCAGCACTGGGGCCAGATGGTAAGCCCTCCCGTATCGTAGTTATCTACACGACGGGGAGTCAGGCA
ACTATGGATGAACGAAATAGACAGATCGCTGAGATAGGTGCCTCACTGATTAAGCATTGGTAACTGTCAG
ACCAAGTTTACTCATATATACTTTAGATTGATTTAAAACTTCATTTTTAATTTAAAAGGATCTAGGTGAA
GATCCTTTTTGATAATCTCATGACCAAAATCCCTTAACGTGAGTTTTCGTTCCACTGAGCGTCAGACCCC
GTAGAAAAGATCAAAGGATCTTCTTGAGATCCTTTTTTTCTGCGCGTAATCTGCTGCTTGCAAACAAAAA
AACCACCGCTACCAGCGGTGGTTTGTTTGCCGGATCAAGAGCTACCAACTCTTTTTCCGAAGGTAACTGG
CTTCAGCAGAGCGCAGATACCAAATACTGTTCTTCTAGTGTAGCCGTAGTTAGGCCACCACTTCAAGAAC
TCTGTAGCACCGCCTACATACCTCGCTCTGCTAATCCTGTTACCAGTGGCTGCTGCCAGTGGCGATAAGT
CGTGTCTTACCGGGTTGGACTCAAGACGATAGTTACCGGATAAGGCGCAGCGGTCGGGCTGAACGGGGGG
TTCGTGCACACAGCCCAGCTTGGAGCGAACGACCTACACCGAACTGAGATACCTACAGCGTGAGCTATGA
GAAAGCGCCACGCTTCCCGAAGGGAGAAAGGCGGACAGGTATCCGGTAAGCGGCAGGGTCGGAACAGGAG
AGCGCACGAGGGAGCTTCCAGGGGGAAACGCCTGGTATCTTTATAGTCCTGTCGGGTTTCGCCACCTCTG
ACTTGAGCGTCGATTTTTGTGATGCTCGTCAGGGGGGCGGAGCCTATGGAAAAACGCCAGCAACGCGGCC
TTTTTACGGTTCCTGGCCTTTTGCTGGCCTTTTGCTCACATGTTCTTTCCTGCGTTATCCCCTGATTCTG
TGGATAACCGTATTACCGCCTTTGAGTGAGCTGATACCGCTCGCCGCAGCCGAACGACCGAGCGCAGCGA
GTCAGTGAGCGAGGAAGCGGAAGAGCGCCCAATACGCAAACCGCCTCTCCCCGCGCGTTGGCCGATTCAT
TAATGCAGCTGGCACGACAGGTTTCCCGACTGGAAAGCGGGCAGTGAGCGCAACGCAATTAATGTGAGTT
AGCTCACTCATTAGGCACCCCAGGCTTTACACTTTATGCTTCCGGCTCGTATGTTGTGTGGAATTGTGAG
CGGATAACAATTTCACACAGGAAACAGCTATGACCATGATTACGCCAAGCGCGCAATTAACCCTCACTAA
AGGGAACAAAAGCTGGAGCTGCAAGCTTAATGTAGTCTTATGCAATACTCTTGTAGTCTTGCAACATGGT
AACGATGAGTTAGCAACATGCCTTACAAGGAGAGAAAAAGCACCGTGCATGCCGATTGGTGGAAGTAAGG
TGGTACGATCGTGCCTTATTAGGAAGGCAACAGACGGGTCTGACATGGATTGGACGAACCACTGAATTGC
CGCATTGCAGAGATATTGTATTTAAGTGCCTAGCTCGATACATAAACGGGTCTCTCTGGTTAGACCAGAT
CTGAGCCTGGGAGCTCTCTGGCTAACTAGGGAACCCACTGCTTAAGCCTCAATAAAGCTTGCCTTGAGTG
CTTCAAGTAGTGTGTGCCCGTCTGTTGTGTGACTCTGGTAACTAGAGATCCCTCAGACCCTTTTAGTCAG
TGTGGAAAATCTCTAGCAGTGGCGCCCGAACAGGGACTTGAAAGCGAAAGGGAAACCAGAGGAGCTCTCT
CGACGCAGGACTCGGCTTGCTGAAGCGCGCACGGCAAGAGGCGAGGGGCGGCGACTGGTGAGTACGCCAA
AAATTTTGACTAGCGGAGGCTAGAAGGAGAGAGATGGGTGCGAGAGCGTCAGTATTAAGCGGGGGAGAAT
TAGATCGCGATGGGAAAAAATTCGGTTAAGGCCAGGGGGAAAGAAAAAATATAAATTAAAACATATAGTA
TGGGCAAGCAGGGAGCTAGAACGATTCGCAGTTAATCCTGGCCTGTTAGAAACATCAGAAGGCTGTAGAC
AAATACTGGGACAGCTACAACCATCCCTTCAGACAGGATCAGAAGAACTTAGATCATTATATAATACAGT
AGCAACCCTCTATTGTGTGCATCAAAGGATAGAGATAAAAGACACCAAGGAAGCTTTAGACAAGATAGAG
GAAGAGCAAAACAAAAGTAAGACCACCGCACAGCAAGCGGCCGCTGATCTTCAGACCTGGAGGAGGAGAT
ATGAGGGACAATTGGAGAAGTGAATTATATAAATATAAAGTAGTAAAAATTGAACCATTAGGAGTAGCAC
CCACCAAGGCAAAGAGAAGAGTGGTGCAGAGAGAAAAAAGAGCAGTGGGAATAGGAGCTTTGTTCCTTGG
GTTCTTGGGAGCAGCAGGAAGCACTATGGGCGCAGCGTCAATGACGCTGACGGTACAGGCCAGACAATTA
TTGTCTGGTATAGTGCAGCAGCAGAACAATTTGCTGAGGGCTATTGAGGCGCAACAGCATCTGTTGCAAC
TCACAGTCTGGGGCATCAAGCAGCTCCAGGCAAGAATCCTGGCTGTGGAAAGATACCTAAAGGATCAACA
GCTCCTGGGGATTTGGGGTTGCTCTGGAAAACTCATTTGCACCACTGCTGTGCCTTGGAATGCTAGTTGG
AGTAATAAATCTCTGGAACAGATTTGGAATCACACGACCTGGATGGAGTGGGACAGAGAAATTAACAATT
ACACAAGCTTAATACACTCCTTAATTGAAGAATCGCAAAACCAGCAAGAAAAGAATGAACAAGAATTATT
GGAATTAGATAAATGGGCAAGTTTGTGGAATTGGTTTAACATAACAAATTGGCTGTGGTATATAAAATTA
TTCATAATGATAGTAGGAGGCTTGGTAGGTTTAAGAATAGTTTTTGCTGTACTTTCTATAGTGAATAGAG
TTAGGCAGGGATATTCACCATTATCGTTTCAGACCCACCTCCCAACCCCGAGGGGACAATTCTCGACCTC
GAGACAAATGGCAGTATTCATCCACAA
Features (pLannotate 1.2.2; 27 found; start..end, strand, type, name):
      1..118     +  misc_feature   cPPT/CTS: central polypurine tract and central termination sequence of HIV-1
    172..486     +  promoter       tight TRE promoter: Tet-responsive promoter PTight, consisting of seven tet operator sequences followed by the minimal CMV promoter
    509..1657    +  CDS            MAPT (fragment): TAU_SPECI - Experimental evidence at protein level: Swiss-Prot protein existence level 1. Promotes microtubule assembly and stability, and might be involved in the establishment and maintenance of neuronal polarity. The C-terminus binds axonal microtubules while the N-terminus binds neural plasma membrane components, suggesting that tau functions as a linker protein between both. Axonal polarity is predetermined by tau localization (in the neuronal cell) in the domain of the cell body defined by the centrosome. The short isoforms allow plasticity of the cytoskeleton whereas the longer isoforms
   1660..1725    +  CDS            MAT2A (fragment): METK2_HUMAN - Also known as AMS2, MATA2. Experimental evidence at protein level: Swiss-Prot protein existence level 1. Catalyzes the formation of S-adenosylmethionine from methionine and ATP. The reaction comprises two steps that are both catalyzed by the same enzyme: formation of S-adenosylmethionine (AdoMet) and triphosphate, and subsequent hydrolysis of the triphosphate. From Homo sapiens (Human).
   1734..2244    +  promoter       hPGK promoter: human phosphoglycerate kinase 1 promoter
   2260..2646    +  CDS            BSD: blasticidin S deaminase; Aspergillus terreus BSD; confers resistance to blasticidin
   2710..3407    +  CDS            rtTA3 (fragment): reverse tetracycline transactivator 3 activates expression from Tet-responsive promoters in the presence of doxycycline
   3337..3447    +  CDS            VP48: 3 tandem repeats of the minimal activation domain of herpes simplex virus VP16 (Cheng et al., 2013)
   3483..4031    +  misc_feature   WPRE (fragment): woodchuck hepatitis virus posttranscriptional regulatory element
   4057..4128    +  CDS            nef (fragment): NEF_HV1Z2 - Experimental evidence at protein level: Swiss-Prot protein existence level 1. Extracellular Nef protein targets CD4(+) T-lymphocytes for apoptosis by interacting with CXCR4 surface receptors. From Human immunodeficiency virus type 1 group M subtype D (isolate Z2/CDC-Z34) (HIV-1).
   4130..4363    +  LTR            3' LTR (ΔU3): self-inactivating 3' long terminal repeat (LTR) from HIV-1
   4435..4556    +  polyA_signal   SV40 poly(A) signal: SV40 polyadenylation signal
   4596..4731    +  rep_origin     SV40 ori: SV40 origin of replication
   4739..4802    +  promoter       AmpR promoter: bla
   4803..5663    +  CDS            AmpR: β-lactamase; bla; confers resistance to ampicillin, carbenicillin, and related antibiotics
   5834..6422    +  rep_origin     ori: high-copy-number ColE1/pMB1/pBR322/pUC origin of replication
   6605..6697    +  CDS            lacI (fragment): lac repressor; lacI; The lac repressor binds to the lac operator to inhibit transcription in E. coli. This inhibition can be relieved by adding lactose or isopropyl-β-D-thiogalactopyranoside (IPTG).
   6710..6731    +  protein_bind   CAP binding site: CAP binding activates transcription in the presence of cAMP. E. coli catabolite activator protein
   6746..6776    +  promoter       lac promoter: promoter for the E. coli lac operon
   6784..6800    +  protein_bind   lac operator: The lac repressor binds to the lac operator to inhibit transcription in E. coli. This inhibition can be relieved by adding lactose or isopropyl-β-D-thiogalactopyranoside (IPTG). lac repressor encoded by lacI
   6845..6863    +  promoter       T3 promoter: promoter for bacteriophage T3 RNA polymerase
   6891..7117    +  promoter       RSV promoter: Rous sarcoma virus enhancer/promoter
   7118..7298    +  LTR            5' LTR (truncated): truncated 5' long terminal repeat (LTR) from HIV-1
   7345..7470    +  misc_feature   HIV-1 Ψ: packaging signal of human immunodeficiency virus type 1
   7454..7817    +  CDS            HIV-1 gag (fragment): gag protein from human immunodeficiency virus 1; gag
   7963..8196    +  misc_feature   RRE: The Rev response element (RRE) of HIV-1 allows for Rev-dependent mRNA export from the nucleus to the cytoplasm.
   8573..8597    +  CDS            Rev (fragment): human immunodeficiency virus 1 (HIV-1) Rev protein; rev; enhances nuclear export of unspliced and incompletely spliced viral mRNAs
