[The description below was written by a language model from this plasmid's Addgene catalogue record and pLannotate feature annotations shown in this document.]
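Description:
Tet-off Full length Tau (0N4R, P301L/V337M) is a third-generation-style, self-inactivating HIV-1 lentiviral vector for doxycycline-repressible expression of mutant human Tau in mammalian cells. It was built on the pCW57.1-MAT2A backbone by replacing the MAT2A coding sequence with 0N4R Tau through Gibson assembly. The 8,637 bp plasmid is propagated in E. coli through a high-copy ColE1/pUC-type origin with ampicillin resistance. The viral portion comprises an RSV promoter driving a truncated 5' LTR, the Ψ packaging signal with a gag fragment, the RRE, cPPT/CTS, a WPRE and a ΔU3 3' LTR followed by an SV40 poly(A) signal and SV40 origin. Together these allow packaging of the genome when helper functions are supplied in trans, and integration without regenerating an active viral promoter.

The payload is a 1,149 bp MAPT open reading frame encoding the 0N4R isoform with the P301L and V337M substitutions, placed under the tight TRE promoter (seven tet operators upstream of a minimal CMV promoter). A short residual MAT2A fragment is annotated just downstream of the Tau coding sequence, apparently a leftover from the parent plasmid. A second cassette uses the hPGK promoter to express blasticidin S deaminase for selection of transduced cells, followed by a tetracycline-controlled transactivator with VP16-derived activation repeats. The automated annotation labels this as a fragment of rtTA3, the Tet-on form. However, the name and stated purpose describe Tet-off behaviour, with doxycycline switching expression off, so the annotation probably reflects sequence similarity rather than function. The associated publication concerns disaggregation of Tau fibrils by VCP and the generation of aggregate seeds in a cellular system.
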