Addgene plasmid #188573: Tet-off Full length Tau (0N4R, P301L/V337M)
Purpose: Dox-repressible expression of the 0N4R Tau isoform
Depositing lab: Franz-Ulrich Hartl. Depositing organization: Max Planck Institute of Biochemistry. Publication: The AAA+ chaperone VCP disaggregates Tau fibrils and generates aggregate seeds in a cellular system. Saha I, Yuste-Checa P, Da Silva Padilha M, Guo Q, Korner R, Holthusen H, Trinkaus VA, Dudanova I, Fernandez-Busnadiego R, Baumeister W, Sanders DW, Gautam S, Diamond MI, Hartl FU, Hipp MS. Nat Commun. 2023 Feb 2;14(1):560. doi: 10.1038/s41467-023-36058-2. PubMed 36732333.
Backbone
  Vector backbone: pCW57.1-MAT2A (Addgene Plasmid #100521)
  Total vector size (bp): 8637
  Modifications to backbone: pCW57.1-MAT2A plasmid was modified: MAT2A was replaced by 0N4R Tau.
  Vector type: Mammalian Expression, Lentiviral
  Selectable markers: Blasticidin
Growth in bacteria
  Bacterial resistance: Ampicillin, 100 μg/mL
  Growth temperature: 30°C
  Growth strain: NEB Stable
  Copy number: Unknown
Gene/Insert
  Gene/Insert name: 0N4R Tau (alt name: MAPT)
  Species: H. sapiens (human)
  Insert size (bp): 1149
  Mutation: P301L and V337M
  Entrez Gene: MAPT (a.k.a. DDPAC, FTD1, FTDP-17, MAPTL, MSTD, MTBT1, MTBT2, PPND, PPP1R103, TAU, Tau-PHF6, tau-40)
  Promoter: pTight TRE
  Cloning method: Gibson Cloning
  Sequencing primers: 5′ TAAGCAGAGCTCGTTTAGTG
Terms and licenses: Academic/Nonprofit Terms; Industry Terms: Not Available to Industry
How to cite: Tet-off Full length Tau (0N4R, P301L/V337M) was a gift from Franz-Ulrich Hartl (Addgene plasmid # 188573 ; http://n2t.net/addgene:188573 ; RRID:Addgene_188573)
